>Addgene plasmid #55068 | mCherry-LaminA-C-18 | addgene full sequence | sequence record 200503 | Addgene NGS Result
CGTTACATAACTTACGGTAAATGGCCCGCCTGGCTGACCGCCCAACGACCCCCGCCCATTGACGTCAATA
ATGACGTATGTTCCCATAGTAACGCCAATAGGGACTTTCCATTGACGTCAATGGGTGGAGTATTTACGGT
AAACTGCCCACTTGGCAGTACATCAAGTGTATCATATGCCAAGTACGCCCCCTATTGACGTCAATGACGG
TAAATGGCCCGCCTGGCATTATGCCCAGTACATGACCTTATGGGACTTTCCTACTTGGCAGTACATCTAC
GTATTAGTCATCGCTATTACCATGGTGATGCGGTTTTGGCAGTACATCAATGGGCGTGGATAGCGGTTTG
ACTCACGGGGATTTCCAAGTCTCCACCCCATTGACGTCAATGGGAGTTTGTTTTGGCACCAAAATCAACG
GGACTTTCCAAAATGTCGTAACAACTCCGCCCCATTGACGCAAATGGGCGGTAGGCGTGTACGGTGGGAG
GTCTATATAAGCAGAGCTGGTTTAGTGAACCGTCAGATCCGCTAGCGCTACCGGTCGCCACCATGGTGAG
CAAGGGCGAGGAGGATAACATGGCCATCATCAAGGAGTTCATGCGCTTCAAGGTGCACATGGAGGGCTCC
GTGAACGGCCACGAGTTCGAGATCGAGGGCGAGGGCGAGGGCCGCCCCTACGAGGGCACCCAGACCGCCA
AGCTGAAGGTGACCAAGGGTGGCCCCCTGCCCTTCGCCTGGGACATCCTGTCCCCTCAGTTCATGTACGG
CTCCAAGGCCTACGTGAAGCACCCCGCCGACATCCCCGACTACTTGAAGCTGTCCTTCCCCGAGGGCTTC
AAGTGGGAGCGCGTGATGAACTTCGAGGACGGCGGCGTGGTGACCGTGACCCAGGACTCCTCCCTGCAGG
ACGGCGAGTTCATCTACAAGGTGAAGCTGCGCGGCACCAACTTCCCCTCCGACGGCCCCGTAATGCAGAA
GAAGACCATGGGCTGGGAGGCCTCCTCCGAGCGGATGTACCCCGAGGACGGCGCCCTGAAGGGCGAGATC
AAGCAGAGGCTGAAGCTGAAGGACGGCGGCCACTACGACGCTGAGGTCAAGACCACCTACAAGGCCAAGA
AGCCCGTGCAGCTGCCCGGCGCCTACAACGTCAACATCAAGTTGGACATCACCTCCCACAACGAGGACTA
CACCATCGTGGAACAGTACGAACGCGCCGAGGGCCGCCACTCCACCGGCGGCATGGACGAGCTGTACAAG
TCCGGACTCAGATCTGGCAGCGGTGGAGGCAGCGCATCCGGCGGAAGCGGAAGCGAGACCCCGTCCCAGC
GGCGCGCCACCCGCAGCGGGGCGCAGGCCAGCTCCACTCCGCTGTCGCCCACCCGCATCACCCGGCTGCA
GGAGAAGGAGGACCTGCAGGAGCTCAATGATCGCTTGGCGGTCTACATCGACCGTGTGCGCTCGCTGGAA
ACGGAGAACGCAGGGCTGCGCCTTCGCATCACCGAGTCTGAAGAGGTGGTCAGCCGCGAGGTGTCCGGCA
TCAAGGCCGCCTACGAGGCCGAGCTCGGGGATGCCCGCAAGACCCTTGACTCAGTAGCCAAGGAGCGCGC
CCGCCTGCAGCTGGAGCTGAGCAAAGTGCGTGAGGAGTTTAAGGAGCTGAAAGCGCGCAATACCAAGAAG
GAGGGTGACCTGATAGCTGCTCAGGCTCGGCTGAAGGACCTGGAGGCTCTGCTGAACTCCAAGGAGGCCG
CACTGAGCACTGCTCTCAGTGAGAAGCGCACGCTGGAGGGCGAGCTGCATGATCTGCGGGGCCAGGTGGC
CAAGCTTGAGGCAGCCCTAGGTGAGGCCAAGAAGCAACTTCAGGATGAGATGCTGCGGCGGGTGGATGCT
GAGAACAGGCTGCAGACCATGAAGGAGGAACTGGACTTCCAGAAGAACATCTACAGTGAGGAGCTGCGTG
AGACCAAGCGCCGTCATGAGACCCGACTGGTGGAGATTGACAATGGGAAGCAGCGTGAGTTTGAGAGCCG
GCTGGCGGATGCGCTGCAGGAACTGCGGGCCCAGCATGAGGACCAGGTGGAGCAGTATAAGAAGGAGCTG
GAGAAGACTTATTCTGCCAAGCTGGACAATGCCAGGCAGTCTGCTGAGAGGAACAGCAACCTGGTGGGGG
CTGCCCACGAGGAGCTGCAGCAGTCGCGCATCCGCATCGACAGCCTCTCTGCCCAGCTCAGCCAGCTCCA
GAAGCAGCTGGCAGCCAAGGAGGCGAAGCTTCGAGACCTGGAGGACTCACTGGCCCGTGAGCGGGACACC
AGCCGGCGGCTGCTGGCGGAAAAGGAGCGGGAGATGGCCGAGATGCGGGCAAGGATGCAGCAGCAGCTGG
ACGAGTACCAGGAGCTTCTGGACATCAAGCTGGCCCTGGACATGGAGATCCACGCCTACCGCAAGCTCTT
GGAGGGCGAGGAGGAGAGGCTACGCCTGTCCCCCAGCCCTACCTCGCAGCGCAGCCGTGGCCGTGCTTCC
TCTCACTCATCCCAGACACAGGGTGGGGGCAGCGTCACCAAAAAGCGCAAACTGGAGTCCACTGAGAGCC
GCAGCAGCTTCTCACAGCACGCACGCACTAGCGGGCGCGTGGCCGTGGAGGAGGTGGATGAGGAGGGCAA
GTTTGTCCGGCTGCGCAACAAGTCCAATGAGGACCAGTCCATGGGCAATTGGCAGATCAAGCGCCAGAAT
GGAGATGATCCCTTGCTGACTTACCGGTTCCCACCAAAGTTCACCCTGAAGGCTGGGCAGGTGGTGACGA
TCTGGGCTGCAGGAGCTGGGGCCACCCACAGCCCCCCTACCGACCTGGTGTGGAAGGCACAGAACACCTG
GGGCTGCGGGAACAGCCTGCGTACGGCTCTCATCAACTCCACTGGGGAAGAAGTGGCCATGCGCAAGCTG
GTGCGCTCAGTGACTGTGGTTGAGGACGACGAGGATGAGGATGGAGATGACCTGCTCCATCACCACCACG
GCTCCCACTGCAGCAGCTCGGGGGACCCCGCTGAGTACAACCTGCGCTCGCGCACCGTGCTGTGCGGGAC
CTGCGGGCAGCCTGCCGACAAGGCATCTGCCAGCGGCTCAGGAGCCCAGGTGGGCGGACCCATCTCCTCT
GGCTCTTCTGCCTCCAGTGTCACGGTCACTCGCAGCTACCGCAGTGTGGGGGGCAGTGGGGGTGGCAGCT
TCGGGGACAATCTGGTCACCCGCTCCTACCTCCTGGGCAACTCCAGCCCCCGAACCCAGAGCCCCCAGAA
CTGCAGCATCATGTAAGGATCCACCGGATCTAGATAACTGATCATAATCAGCCATACCACATTTGTAGAG
GTTTTACTTGCTTTAAAAAACCTCCCACACCTCCCCCTGAACCTGAAACATAAAATGAATGCAATTGTTG
TTGTTAACTTGTTTATTGCAGCTTATAATGGTTACAAATAAAGCAATAGCATCACAAATTTCACAAATAA
AGCATTTTTTTCACTGCATTCTAGTTGTGGTTTGTCCAAACTCATCAATGTATCTTAACGCGTAAATTGT
AAGCGTTAATATTTTGTTAAAATTCGCGTTAAATTTTTGTTAAATCAGCTCATTTTTTAACCAATAGGCC
GAAATCGGCAAAATCCCTTATAAATCAAAAGAATAGACCGAGATAGGGT
[37 nt withheld, positions 3690-3726]
AAAGAACGTGGACTCCAACGTCAAAGG
[49 nt withheld, positions 3754-3802]
T
[91 nt withheld, positions 3804-3894]
G
[124 nt withheld, positions 3896-4019]
CAGGTGGCACTTTTCGGGGAAATGTGCGCGGAACCCCTATTTGTTTATTTTTCTAAATACATTCAAATAT
GTATCCGCTCATGAGACAATAACCCTGATAAATGCTTCAATAATATTGAAAAAGGAAGAGTCCTGAGGCG
GAAAGAACCAGCTGTGGAATGTGTGTCAGTTAGGGTGTGGAAAGTCCCCAGGCTCCCCAGCAGGCAGAAG
TATGCAAAGCATGCATCTCAATTAGTCAGCAACCAGGTGTGGAAAGTCCCCAGGCTCCCCAGCAGGCAGA
AGTATGCAAAGCATGCATCTCAATTAGTCAGCAACCATAGTCCCGCCCCTAACTCCGCCCATCCCGCCCC
TAACTCCGCCCAGTTCCGCCCATTCTCCGCCCCATGGCTGACTAATTTTTTTTATTTATGCAGAGGCCGA
GGCCGCCTCGGCCTCTGAGCTATTCCAGAAGTAGTGAGGAGGCTTTTTTGGAGGCCTAGGCTTTTGCAAA
GATCGATCAAGAGACAGGATGAGGATCGTTTCGCATGATTGAACAAGATGGATTGCACGCAGGTTCTCCG
GCCGCTTGGGTGGAGAGGCTATTCGGCTATGACTGGGCACAACAGACAATCGGCTGCTCTGATGCCGCCG
TGTTCCGGCTGTCAGCGCAGGGGCGCCCGGTTCTTTTTGTCAAGACCGACCTGTCCGGTGCCCTGAATGA
ACTGCAAGACGAGGCAGCGCGGCTATCGTGGCTGGCCACGACGGGCGTTCCTTGCGCAGCTGTGCTCGAC
GTTGTCACTGAAGCGGGAAGGGACTGGCTGCTATTGGGCGAAGTGCCGGGGCAGGATCTCCTGTCATCTC
ACCTTGCTCCTGCCGAGAAAGTATCCATCATGGCTGATGCAATGCGGCGGCTGCATACGCTTGATCCGGC
TACCTGCCCATTCGACCACCAAGCGAAACATCGCATCGAGCGAGCACGTACTCGGATGGAAGCCGGTCTT
GTCGATCAGGATGATCTGGACGAAGAGCATCAGGGGCTCGCGCCAGCCGAACTGTTCGCCAGGCTCAAGG
CGAGCATGCCCGACGGCGAGGATCTCGTCGTGACCCATGGCGATGCCTGCTTGCCGAATATCATGGTGGA
AAATGGCCGCTTTTCTGGATTCATCGACTGTGGCCGGCTGGGTGTGGCGGACCGCTATCAGGACATAGCG
TTGGCTACCCGTGATATTGCTGAAGAGCTTGGCGGCGAATGGGCTGACCGCTTCCTCGTGCTTTACGGTA
TCGCCGCTCCCGATTCGCAGCGCATCGCCTTCTATCGCCTTCTTGACGAGTTCTTCTGAGCGGGACTCTG
GGGTTCGAAATGACCGACCAAGCGACGCCCAACCTGCCATCACGAGATTTCGATTCCACCGCCGCCTTCT
ATGAAAGGTTGGGCTTCGGAATCGTTTTCCGGGACGCCGGCTGGATGATCCTCCAGCGCGGGGATCTCAT
GCTGGAGTTCTTCGCCCACCCTAGGGGGAGGCTAACTGAAACACGGAAGGAGACAATACCGGAAGGAACC
CGCGCTATGACGGCAATAAAAAGACAGAATAAAACGCACGGTGTTGGGTCGTTTGTTCATAAACGCGGGG
TTCGGTCCCAGGGCTGGCACTCTGTCGATACCCCACCGAGACCCCATTGGGGCCAATACGCCCGCGTTTC
TTCCTTTTCCCCACCCCACCCCCCAAGTTCGGGTGAAGGCCCAGGGCTCGCAGCCAACGTCGGGGCGGCA
GGCCCTGCCATAGCCTCAGGTTACTCATATATACTTTAGATTGATTTAAAACTTCATTTTTAATTTAAAA
GGATCTAGGTGAAGATCCTTTTTGATAATCTCATGACCAAAATCCCTTAACGTGAGTTTTCGTTCCACTG
AGCGTCAGACCCCGTAGAAAAGATCAAAGGATCTTCTTGAGATCCTTTTTTTCTGCGCGTAATCTGCTGC
TTGCAAACAAAAAAACCACCGCTACCAGCGGTGGTTTGTTTGCCGGATCAAGAGCTACCAACTCTTTTTC
CGAAGGTAACTGGCTTCAGCAGAGCGCAGATACCAAATACTGTTCTTCTAGTGTAGCCGTAGTTAGGCCA
CCACTTCAAGAACTCTGTAGCACCGCCTACATACCTCGCTCTGCTAATCCTGTTACCAGTGGCTGCTGCC
AGTGGCGATAAGTCGTGTCTTACCGGGTTGGACTCAAGACGATAGTTACCGGATAAGGCGCAGCGGTCGG
GCTGAACGGGGGGTTCGTGCACACAGCCCAGCTTGGAGCGAACGACCTACACCGAACTGAGATACCTACA
GCGTGAGCTATGAGAAAGCGCCACGCTTCCCGAAGGGAGAAAGGCGGACAGGTATCCGGTAAGCGGCAGG
GTCGGAACAGGAGAGCGCACGAGGGAGCTTCCAGGGGGAAACGCCTGGTATCTTTATAGTCCTGTCGGGT
TTCGCCACCTCTGACTTGAGCGTCGATTTTTGTGATGCTCGTCAGGGGGGCGGAGCCTATGGAAAAACGC
CAGCAACGCGGCCTTTTTACGGTTCCTGGCCTTTTGCTGGCCTTTTGCTCACATGTTCTTTCCTGCGTTA
TCCCCTGATTCTGTGGATAACCGTATTACCGCCATGCATTAGTTATTAATAGTAATCAATTACGGGGTCA
TTAGTTCATAGCCCATATATGGAGTTCCG
Features (pLannotate 1.2.2; 15 found; start..end, strand, type, name):
      1..304     +  enhancer       CMV enhancer: human cytomegalovirus immediate early enhancer
    305..508     +  promoter       CMV promoter: human cytomegalovirus (CMV) immediate early promoter
    553..1260    +  CDS            mCherry: mCherry is a basic (constitutively fluorescent) red fluorescent protein published in 2004, derived from Discosoma sp.. It is reported to be a very rapidly-maturing monomer with low acid sensitivity.
   1315..3303    +  CDS            LMNA: LMNA_HUMAN - Also known as LMN1. Experimental evidence at protein level: Swiss-Prot protein existence level 1. Prelamin-A/C can accelerate smooth muscle cell senescence. It acts to disrupt mitosis and induce DNA damage in vascular smooth muscle cells (VSMCs), leading to mitotic failure, genomic instability, and premature senescence. From Homo sapiens (Human).
   3329..3413    +  CDS            large T antigen (fragment): large T antigen from SV40 (simian virus 40)
   3436..3557    +  polyA_signal   SV40 poly(A) signal: SV40 polyadenylation signal
   3591..4019    -  rep_origin     f1 ori (sequence partly withheld): f1 bacteriophage origin of replication; arrow indicates direction of (+) strand synthesis
   4046..4150    +  promoter       AmpR promoter: bla
   4152..4509    +  promoter       SV40 promoter: SV40 enhancer and early promoter
   4544..5338    +  CDS            NeoR/KanR: aminoglycoside phosphotransferase from Tn5; aph(3')-II (or nptII); confers resistance to neomycin, kanamycin, and G418 (Geneticin®)
   5359..5511    +  CDS            ble (fragment): BLE_KLEPN - Experimental evidence at protein level: Swiss-Prot protein existence level 1. Binding protein with a strong affinity to the bleomycin family of antibiotics. Binds to CL990; an antimitotic-antibiotic compound. From Klebsiella pneumoniae.
   5570..5617    +  polyA_signal   HSV TK poly(A) signal: herpes simplex virus thymidine kinase polyadenylation signal (Cole and Stacy, 1985)
   5708..5724    -  polyA_signal   bGH poly(A) signal (fragment): bovine growth hormone polyadenylation signal
   5946..6534    +  rep_origin     ori: high-copy-number ColE1/pMB1/pBR322/pUC origin of replication
   6649..6708    +  enhancer       CMV enhancer (fragment): human cytomegalovirus immediate early enhancer
