[The description below was written by a language model from this plasmid's Addgene catalogue record and pLannotate feature annotations shown in this document.]
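Description:
mCherry-LaminA-C-18 is a mammalian expression plasmid built on the mCherry-C1 backbone that produces human lamin A (LMNA) fused at its N terminus to the red fluorescent protein mCherry. The sequenced record is 6,708 nt. Transcription of the fusion is driven by the human cytomegalovirus immediate early enhancer and promoter. The mCherry coding sequence comes first, followed after a short gap, presumably a linker (the "18" in the name may refer to its length, though the record does not say so), by the LMNA open reading frame. An SV40 polyadenylation signal terminates the transcript. The small large T antigen fragment annotated just upstream of that signal is most likely part of the SV40-derived terminator region rather than a functional element.

The plasmid replicates at high copy number in E. coli from a ColE1/pUC-type origin and also carries an f1 phage origin, which permits single-stranded DNA production. A single Tn5 aminoglycoside phosphotransferase gene (NeoR/KanR) serves both hosts. A bacterial bla-type promoter drives it for kanamycin selection in bacteria, and the adjacent SV40 enhancer/early promoter drives it for G418 selection of stably transfected mammalian cells, with an HSV TK polyadenylation signal downstream. The short ble and bGH poly(A) fragments appear to be backbone remnants or annotation artefacts.

Because lamin A assembles into the nuclear lamina, the fusion acts as a fluorescent marker of the nuclear envelope. The record gives excitation and emission maxima of 587 and 610 nm. It is suited to localization imaging in transfected mammalian cells.
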