Addgene plasmid #55068: mCherry-LaminA-C-18
Purpose: Localization: Nuclear Envelope, Excitation: 587, Emission: 610
Depositing lab: Michael Davidson. Depositing organization: Florida State University, Tallahassee.
Backbone
  Vector backbone: mCherry-C1
  Backbone size w/o insert (bp): 4750
  Vector type: Mammalian Expression
  Selectable markers: Neomycin (select with G418)
Growth in bacteria
  Bacterial resistance: Kanamycin, 50 μg/mL
  Growth temperature: 37°C
  Growth strain: DH5alpha
  Copy number: High Copy
Gene/Insert
  Gene/Insert name: Lamin A (alt name: NM_170707.2)
  Species: H. sapiens (human)
  Entrez Gene: LMNA (a.k.a. CDCD1, CDDC, CMD1A, CMT2B1, EMD2, FPL, FPLD, FPLD2, HGPS, IDC, LDP1, LFP, LGMD1B, LMN1, LMNC, LMNL1, MADA, PRO1)
  Promoter: CMV
  Tag / fusion protein: mCherry (N terminal on backbone)
  Cloning method: Unknown
  Sequencing primers: 5′ CMV-F; 3′ SV40pA-R
Terms and licenses: Academic/Nonprofit Terms; Industry Terms: Not Available to Industry
Depositor comments: . Excitation = 587; Emission = 610
How to cite: mCherry-LaminA-C-18 was a gift from Michael Davidson (Addgene plasmid # 55068 ; http://n2t.net/addgene:55068 ; RRID:Addgene_55068)
