>Addgene plasmid #55068 | mCherry-LaminA-C-18 | depositor partial sequence | sequence record 85452 | insert sequence
CGTCAGATCCGCTAGCGCTACCGGTCGCCACCATGGTGAGCAAGGGCGAGGAGGATAACATGGCCATCAT
CAAGGAGTTCATGCGCTTCAAGGTGCACATGGAGGGCTCCGTGAACGGCCACGAGTTCGAGATCGAGGGC
GAGGGCGAGGGCCGCCCCTACGAGGGCACCCAGACCGCCAAGCTGAAGGTGACCAAGGGTGGCCCCCTGC
CCTTCGCCTGGGACATCCTGTCCCCTCAGTTCATGTACGGCTCCAAGGCCTACGTGAAGCACCCCGCCGA
CATCCCCGACTACTTGAAGCTGTCCTTCCCCGAGGGCTTCAAGTGGGAGCGCGTGATGAACTTCGAGGAC
GGCGGCGTGGTGACCGTGACCCAGGACTCCTCCCTGCAGGACGGCGAGTTCATCTACAAGGTGAAGCTGC
GCGGCACCAACTTCCCCTCCGACGGCCCCGTAATGCAGAAGAAGACCATGGGCTGGGAGGCCTCCTCCGA
GCGGATGTACCCCGAGGACGGCGCCCTGAAGGGCGAGATCAAGCAGAGGCTGAAGCTGAAGGACGGCGGC
CACTACGACGCTGAGGTCAAGACCACCTACAAGGCCAAGAAGCCCGTGCAGCTGCCCGGCGCCTACAACG
TCAACATCAAGTTGGACATCACCTCCCACAACGAGGACTACACCATCGTGGAACAGTACGAACGCGCCGA
GGGCCGCCACTCCACCGGCGGCATGGACGAGCTGTACAAGTCCGGACTCAGATCTGGCAGCGGTGGAGGC
AGCGCATCCGGCGGAAGCGGAAGCGAGACCCCGTCCCAGCGGCGCGCCACCCGCAGCGGGGCGCAGGCCA
GCTCCACTCCGCTGTCGCCCACCCGCATCACCCGGCTGCAGGAGAAGGAGGACCTGCAGGAGCTCAATGA
TCGCTTGGCGGTCTACATCGACCGTGTGCGCTCGCTGGAAACGGAGAACGCAGGGCTGCGCCTTCGCATC
ACCGAGTCTGAAGAGGTGGTCAGCCGCGAGGTGTCCGGCATCAAGGCCGCCTACGAGGCCGAGCTCGGGG
ATGCCCGCAAGACCCTTGACTCAGTAGCCAAGGAGCGCGCCCGCCTGCAGCTGGAGCTGAGCAAAGTGCG
TGAGGAGTTTAAGGAGCTGAAAGCGCGCAATACCAAGAAGGAGGGTGACCTGATAGCTGCTCAGGCTCGG
CTGAAGGACCTGGAGGCTCTGCTGAACTCCAAGGAGGCCGCACTGAGCACTGCTCTCAGTGAGAAGCGCA
CGCTGGAGGGCGAGCTGCATGATCTGCGGGGCCAGGTGGCCAAGCTTGAGGCAGCCCTAGGTGAGGCCAA
GAAGCAACTTCAGGATGAGATGCTGCGGCGGGTGGATGCTGAGAACAGGCTGCAGACCATGAAGGAGGAA
CTGGACTTCCAGAAGAACATCTACAGTGAGGAGCTGCGTGAGACCAAGCGCCGTCATGAGACCCGACTGG
TGGAGATTGACAATGGGAAGCAGCGTGAGTTTGAGAGCCGGCTGGCGGATGCGCTGCAGGAACTGCGGGC
CCAGCATGAGGACCAGGTGGAGCAGTATAAGAAGGAGCTGGAGAAGACTTATTCTGCCAAGCTGGACAAT
GCCAGGCAGTCTGCTGAGAGGAACAGCAACCTGGTGGGGGCTGCCCACGAGGAGCTGCAGCAGTCGCGCA
TCCGCATCGACAGCCTCTCTGCCCAGCTCAGCCAGCTCCAGAAGCAGCTGGCAGCCAAGGAGGCGAAGCT
TCGAGACCTGGAGGACTCACTGGCCCGTGAGCGGGACACCAGCCGGCGGCTGCTGGCGGAAAAGGAGCGG
GAGATGGCCGAGATGCGGGCAAGGATGCAGCAGCAGCTGGACGAGTACCAGGAGCTTCTGGACATCAAGC
TGGCCCTGGACATGGAGATCCACGCCTACCGCAAGCTCTTGGAGGGCGAGGAGGAGAGGCTACGCCTGTC
CCCCAGCCCTACCTCGCAGCGCAGCCGTGGCCGTGCTTCCTCTCACTCATCCCAGACACAGGGTGGGGGC
AGCGTCACCAAAAAGCGCAAACTGGAGTCCACTGAGAGCCGCAGCAGCTTCTCACAGCACGCACGCACTA
GCGGGCGCGTGGCCGTGGAGGAGGTGGATGAGGAGGGCAAGTTTGTCCGGCTGCGCAACAAGTCCAATGA
GGACCAGTCCATGGGCAATTGGCAGATCAAGCGCCAGAATGGAGATGATCCCTTGCTGACTTACCGGTTC
CCACCAAAGTTCACCCTGAAGGCTGGGCAGGTGGTGACGATCTGGGCTGCAGGAGCTGGGGCCACCCACA
GCCCCCCTACCGACCTGGTGTGGAAGGCACAGAACACCTGGGGCTGCGGGAACAGCCTGCGTACGGCTCT
CATCAACTCCACTGGGGAAGAAGTGGCCATGCGCAAGCTGGTGCGCTCAGTGACTGTGGTTGAGGACGAC
GAGGATGAGGATGGAGATGACCTGCTCCATCACCACCACGGCTCCCACTGCAGCAGCTCGGGGGACCCCG
CTGAGTACAACCTGCGCTCGCGCACCGTGCTGTGCGGGACCTGCGGGCAGCCTGCCGACAAGGCATCTGC
CAGCGGCTCAGGAGCCCAGGTGGGCGGACCCATCTCCTCTGGCTCTTCTGCCTCCAGTGTCACGGTCACT
CGCAGCTACCGCAGTGTGGGGGGCAGTGGGGGTGGCAGCTTCGGGGACAATCTGGTCACCCGCTCCTACC
TCCTGGGCAACTCCAGCCCCCGAACCCAGAGCCCCCAGAACTGCAGCATCATGTAAGGATCCACCGGATC
TAGATAACTGATCATAATC
