>Addgene plasmid #55068 | mCherry-LaminA-C-18 | addgene partial sequence | sequence record 99237 | mCherry-F 5'-ccccgtaatgcagaagaaga-3'
CCCCGAGGACGGCGCCCTGAAGGGCGAGATCAAGCAGAGGCTGAAGCTGAAGGACGGCGGCCACTACGAC
GCTGAGGTCAAGACCACCTACAAGGCCAAGAAGCCCGTGCAGCTGCCCGGCGCCTACAACGTCAACATCA
AGTTGGACATCACCTCCCACAACGAGGACTACACCATCGTGGAACAGTACGAACGCGCCGAGGGCCGCCA
CTCCACCGGCGGCATGGACGAGCTGTACAAGTCCGGACTCAGATCTGGCAGCGGTGGAGGCAGCGCATCC
GGCGGAAGCGGAAGCGAGACCCCGTCCCAGCGGCGCGCCACCCGCAGCGGGGCGCAGGCCAGCTCCACTC
CGCTGTCGCCCACCCGCATCACCCGGCTGCAGGAGAAGGAGGACCTGCAGGAGCTCAATGATCGCTTGGC
GGTCTACATCGACCGTGTGCGCTCGCTGGAAACGGAGAACGCAGGGCTGCGCCTTCGCATCACCGAGTCT
GAAGAGGTGGTCAGCCGCGAGGTGTCCGGCATCAAGGCCGCCTACGAGGCCGAGCTCGGGGATGCCCGCA
AGACCCTTGACTCAGTAGCCAAGGAGCGCGCCCGCCTGCAGCTGGAGCTGAGCAAAGTGCGTGAGGAGTT
TAAGGAGCTGAAAGCGCGCAATACCAAGAAGGAGGGTGACCTGATAGCTGCTCAGGCTCGGCTGAAGGAC
CTGGAGGCTCTGCTGAACTCCAAGGAGGCCGCACTGAGCACTGCTCTCAGTGAGAAGCGCACGCTGGAGG
GCGAGCTGCATGATCTGCGGGGCCAGGTGGCCAAGCTTGAGGCAGCCCTAGGTGAGGCCAAGAAGCAACT
TCAGGATGAGATGCTGCGGCGGG
